Addgene plasmid #33384: dio2_R (OZ570)
Depositing lab: Keith Joung. Depositing organization: Massachusetts General Hospital. Publication: Rapid "open-source" engineering of customized zinc-finger nucleases for highly efficient gene modification. Maeder ML, Thibodeau-Beganny S, Osiak A, Wright DA, Anthony RM, Eichtinger M, Jiang T, Foley JE, Winfrey RJ, Townsend JA, Unger-Wallace E, Sander JD, Muller-Lerch F, Fu F, Pearlberg J, Goebel C, Dassie JP, Pruett-Miller SM, Porteus MH, Sgroi DC, Iafrate AJ, Dobbs D, McCray PB, Cathomen T, Voytas DF, Joung JK. Mol Cell. 2008 Jul 25. 31(2):294-301. 10.1016/j.molcel.2008.06.016 PubMed 18657511.
Backbone
  Vector backbone: MG414
  Backbone size w/o insert (bp): 5493
  Vector type: Zebrafish Targeting
Growth in bacteria
  Bacterial resistance: Kanamycin, 50 μg/mL
  Growth temperature: 37°C
  Growth strain: XL1 Blue
  Growth instructions: Requires a bacterial strain such as XL1 Blue, that expresses the lacIq allele of lac repressor
  Copy number: Low Copy
Gene/Insert
  Gene/Insert name: Zinc finger array targeting dio2 (alt name: dio2)
  Species: D. rerio (zebrafish)
  Insert size (bp): 270
  GenBank ID: ENSDARG00000094857
  Entrez Gene: dio2 (a.k.a. Deio2, cb684)
  Cloning method: Restriction Enzyme; 5′ cloning site XbaI (not destroyed); 3′ cloning site BamHI (not destroyed)
  Sequencing primers: 5′ OK.61 GGGTAGTACGATGACGGAACCTGTC
Terms and licenses: Academic/Nonprofit Terms; Industry Terms: Not Available to Industry
Depositor comments: This plasmid encodes a zinc finger array targeting half of a target sequence in the zebrafish gene dio2. Please note that this plasmid does NOT contain the dio2 sequence. Users must order the complementary plasmid dio2_L (OZ569) [Addgene plasmid 33383] in order to create a zinc finger nuclease (ZFN) pair to introduce targeted mutations into this specific zebrafish gene. Users will also need to clone the zinc finger (ZF) insert of this plasmid into a zinc finger nuclease (ZFN) vector to express a FOKI fusion product. Examples of possible ZFN expression vectors that can be used are: pST1374 (Addgene plasmid 13426), pMLM290/292 (Addgene plasmids 21872 & 21873), pMLM800/802 (Addgene plasmids 27202 & 27203). The difference between pMLM800/802 and pMLM290/292 is the length of the “spacer” sequence in the full ZFN target site. If the spacer is 7 bp, scientists should use pMLM800/802. If the spacer is 5 or 6 bps, scientists should use pMLM290/292. pMLM290/292 is identical to pST1374 except that it harbors two mutations in the FokI nuclease domain (Q486E, I499L; aka the “-“ mutation see Miller et al., Nat. Biotech 2007, PMID 17603475) which confers heterodimeric behavior on these domains This zinc finger array was tested for binding activity to the sequence 5'-TAAGGTGGT-3' in a bacterial two hybrid assay, and resulted in 8.35 fold activation. However, this array has not yet been tested for activity as a zinc finger nuclease (i.e. for its ability to induce mutations at the intended locus). Scientists using this zinc finger array in a publication should notify and acknowledge NIH grant number R01 GM088040 in the publication. Other Articles: "Oligomerized pool engineering (OPEN): an 'open-source' protocol for making customized zinc-finger arrays." Maeder ML et al. (Nat Protoc. 2009 Sept 17. 4(10):1471-1501. Pubmed ID: 19798082) "Targeted mutagenesis in zebrafish using customized zinc-finger nucleases." Foley JE et al. (Nat Protoc. 2009 Dec 3. 4(12):1855-1867. Pubmed ID: 20010934)
How to cite: dio2_R (OZ570) was a gift from Keith Joung (Addgene plasmid # 33384 ; http://n2t.net/addgene:33384 ; RRID:Addgene_33384)
