[The description below was written by a language model from this plasmid's Addgene catalogue record.]
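Description:
dio2_R (OZ570) is a low-copy bacterial plasmid built on the MG414 backbone (about 5.5 kb without insert) and selected with kanamycin. It carries a roughly 270 bp insert encoding an engineered zinc finger array, produced by the OPEN (oligomerized pool engineering) selection approach, that recognises the right half-site of a nuclease target in the zebrafish gene dio2. The plasmid does not contain any dio2 sequence itself, only the coding sequence for the DNA-binding array. The insert sits between XbaI and BamHI sites, both of which are preserved, so it can be excised as a cassette. The record notes that propagation requires a host expressing the lacIq allele of the lac repressor, which suggests lac-regulated expression in the backbone. However, the promoter, origin of replication and other backbone features are not stated, and no feature table is provided.

The construct is a source clone, not a finished genome-editing reagent. To make a functional zinc finger nuclease, the array must be subcloned into a separate expression vector that fuses it to the FokI cleavage domain. The choice of vector depends on the spacer length between the two half-sites (5–6 bp versus 7 bp) and on whether heterodimeric FokI variants are wanted. It must also be paired with the complementary left-half array, dio2_L (OZ569), so that the two nuclease monomers dimerise at the dio2 locus and introduce targeted mutations in zebrafish. The array gave 8.35-fold activation on its nine-base-pair target site in a bacterial two-hybrid assay. According to the depositor, it had not yet been tested for nuclease activity at the intended genomic locus.
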