>Addgene plasmid #33384 | dio2_R (OZ570) | depositor partial sequence | sequence record 39920 | dio2_R (OZ570) sequence 270 bps
TCTAGACCCGGGGAGCGCCCCTTCCAGTGTCGCATTTGCATGCGGAACTTTTCGATGAAGCACCACCTTG
TCGTACATACCCGTACTCATACCGGTGAAAAACCGTTTCAGTGTCGGATCTGTATGCGAAATTTCTCCGT
GGCGCACCACTTGAAGCGCCATCTACGTACGCACACCGGCGAGAAGCCATTCCAATGCCGAATATGCATG
CGCAACTTCAGTAACCCGCCCCACCTGAACGGCCACCTAAAAACCCACCTGAGGGGATCC
