>Addgene plasmid #33384 | dio2_R (OZ570) | addgene partial sequence | sequence record 41949 | OK_61
ATTGTGCAAAGGCCCTGAAGAAAAATCCAAGCTTTGGCGGCCGCTGACTACAAAGACGATGATGACAAAT
CTAGACCCGGGGAGCGCCCCTTCCAGTGTCGCATTTGCATGCGGAACTTTTCGATGAAGCACCACCTTGT
CGTACATACCCGTACTCATACCGGTGAAAAACCGTTTCAGTGTCGGATCTGTATGCGAAATTTCTCCGTG
GCGCACCACTTGAAGCGCCATCTACGTACGCACACCGGCGAGAAGCCATTCCAATGCCGAATATGCATGC
GCAACTTCAGTAACCCGCCCCACCTGAACGGCCACCTAAAAACCCACCTGAGGGGATCCTCTGCACAGTA
GTAACTAGAGACTAGAAAAAGGCCGACAAGTCCCGCTCCGCTGAAGATCCTGGCGTAATAGCGAAGAGGC
CCGCACCGATCGCCCTTCCCAACAGTTGCGCAGCCTGAATGGCGAATGGG
[124 nt withheld, positions 471-594]
C
[91 nt withheld, positions 596-686]
A
[49 nt withheld, positions 688-736]
CCTTTGACGTTGGAGTCCACGTTCTTT
[37 nt withheld, positions 764-800]
ACCCTATCTCGGTCTATTCTTTTGATTTATAAGGGATTTTGCCGATTTCGGCCTATTGGTTAAAAAATGA
GCTGA
